>Addgene plasmid #58970 | T7-VEE-IRES-Puro | depositor full sequence | sequence record 91400 | T7-VEE-IRES-Puro sequence 10787 bps
ATGGGCGGCGCATGAGAGAAGCCCAGACCAATTACCTACCCAAAATGGAGAAAGTTCACGTTGACATCGA
GGAAGACAGCCCATTCCTCAGAGCTTTGCAGCGGAGCTTCCCGCAGTTTGAGGTAGAAGCCAAGCAGGTC
ACTGATAATGACCATGCTAATGCCAGAGCGTTTTCGCATCTGGCTTCAAAACTGATCGAAACGGAGGTGG
ACCCATCCGACACGATCCTTGACATTGGAAGTGCGCCCGCCCGCAGAATGTATTCTAAGCACAAGTATCA
TTGTATCTGTCCGATGAGATGTGCGGAAGATCCGGACAGATTGTATAAGTATGCAACTAAGCTGAAGAAA
AACTGTAAGGAAATAACTGATAAGGAATTGGACAAGAAAATGAAGGAGCTGGCCGCCGTCATGAGCGACC
CTGACCTGGAAACTGAGACTATGTGCCTCCACGACGACGAGTCGTGTCGCTACGAAGGGCAAGTCGCTGT
TTACCAGGATGTATACGCGGTTGACGGACCGACAAGTCTCTATCACCAAGCCAATAAGGGAGTTAGAGTC
GCCTACTGGATAGGCTTTGACACCACCCCTTTTATGTTTAAGAACTTGGCTGGAGCATATCCATCATACT
CTACCAACTGGGCCGACGAAACCGTGTTAACGGCTCGTAACATAGGCCTATGCAGCTCTGACGTTATGGA
GCGGTCACGTAGAGGGATGTCCATTCTTAGAAAGAAGTATTTGAAACCATCCAACAATGTTCTATTCTCT
GTTGGCTCGACCATCTACCACGAGAAGAGGGACTTACTGAGGAGCTGGCACCTGCCGTCTGTATTTCACT
TACGTGGCAAGCAAAATTACACATGTCGGTGTGAGACTATAGTTAGTTGCGACGGGTACGTCGTTAAAAG
AATAGCTATCAGTCCAGGCCTGTATGGGAAGCCTTCAGGCTATGCTGCTACGATGCACCGCGAGGGATTC
TTGTGCTGCAAAGTGACAGACACATTGAACGGGGAGAGGGTCTCTTTTCCCGTGTGCACGTATGTGCCAG
CTACATTGTGTGACCAAATGACTGGCATACTGGCAACAGATGTCAGTGCGGACGACGCGCAAAAACTGCT
GGTTGGGCTCAACCAGCGTATAGTCGTCAACGGTCGCACCCAGAGAAACACCAATACCATGAAAAATTAC
CTTTTGCCCGTAGTGGCCCAGGCATTTGCTAGGTGGGCAAAGGAATATAAGGAAGATCAAGAAGATGAAA
GGCCACTAGGACTACGAGATAGACAGTTAGTCATGGGGTGTTGTTGGGCTTTTAGAAGGCACAAGATAAC
ATCTATTTATAAGCGCCCGGATACCCAAACCATCATCAAAGTGAACAGCGATTTCCACTCATTCGTGCTG
CCCAGGATAGGCAGTAACACATTGGAGATCGGGCTGAGAACAAGAATCAGGAAAATGTTAGAGGAGCACA
AGGAGCCGTCACCTCTCATTACCGCCGAGGACGTACAAGAAGCTAAGTGCGCAGCCGATGAGGCTAAGGA
GGTGCGTGAAGCCGAGGAGTTGCGCGCAGCTCTACCACCTTTGGCAGCTGATGTTGAGGAGCCCACTCTG
GAAGCCGATGTCGACTTGATGTTACAAGAGGCTGGGGCCGGCTCAGTGGAGACACCTCGTGGCTTGATAA
AGGTTACCAGCTACGATGGCGAGGACAAGATCGGCTCTTACGCTGTGCTTTCTCCGCAGGCTGTACTCAA
GAGTGAAAAATTATCTTGCATCCACCCTCTCGCTGAACAAGTCATAGTGATAACACACTCTGGCCGAAAA
GGGCGTTATGCCGTGGAACCATACCATGGTAAAGTAGTGGTGCCAGAGGGACATGCAATACCCGTCCAGG
ACTTTCAAGCTCTGAGTGAAAGTGCCACCATTGTGTACAACGAACGTGAGTTCGTAAACAGGTACCTGCA
CCATATTGCCACACATGGAGGAGCGCTGAACACTGATGAAGAATATTACAAAACTGTCAAGCCCAGCGAG
CACGACGGCGAATACCTGTACGACATCGACAGGAAACAGTGCGTCAAGAAAGAACTAGTCACTGGGCTAG
GGCTCACAGGCGAGCTGGTGGATCCTCCCTTCCATGAATTCGCCTACGAGAGTCTGAGAACACGACCAGC
CGCTCCTTACCAAGTACCAACCATAGGGGTGTATGGCGTGCCAGGATCAGGCAAGTCTGGCATCATTAAA
AGCGCAGTCACCAAAAAAGATCTAGTGGTGAGCGCCAAGAAAGAAAACTGTGCAGAAATTATAAGGGACG
TCAAGAAAATGAAAGGGCTGGACGTCAATGCCAGAACTGTGGACTCAGTGCTCTTGAATGGATGCAAACA
CCCCGTAGAGACCCTGTATATTGACGAAGCTTTTGCTTGTCATGCAGGTACTCTCAGAGCGCTCATAGCC
ATTATAAGACCTAAAAAGGCAGTGCTCTGCGGGGATCCCAAACAGTGCGGTTTTTTTAACATGATGTGCC
TGAAAGTGCATTTTAACCACGAGATTTGCACACAAGTCTTCCACAAAAGCATCTCTCGCCGTTGCACTAA
ATCTGTGACTTCGGTCGTCTCAACCTTGTTTTACGACAAAAAAATGAGAACGACGAATCCGAAAGAGACT
AAGATTGTGATTGACACTACCGGCAGTACCAAACCTAAGCAGGACGATCTCATTCTCACTTGTTTCAGAG
GGTGGGTGAAGCAGTTGCAAATAGATTACAAAGGCAACGAAATAATGACGGCAGCTGCCTCTCAAGGGCT
GACCCGTAAAGGTGTGTATGCCGTTCGGTACAAGGTGAATGAAAATCCTCTGTACGCACCCACCTCAGAA
CATGTGAACGTCCTACTGACCCGCACGGAGGACCGCATCGTGTGGAAAACACTAGCCGGCGACCCATGGA
TAAAAACACTGACTGCCAAGTACCCTGGGAATTTCACTGCCACGATAGAGGAGTGGCAAGCAGAGCATGA
TGCCATCATGAGGCACATCTTGGAGAGACCGGACCCTACCGACGTCTTCCAGAATAAGGCAAACGTGTGT
TGGGCCAAGGCTTTAGTGCCGGTGCTGAAGACCGCTGGCATAGACATGACCACTGAACAATGGAACACTG
TGGATTATTTTGAAACGGACAAAGCTCACTCAGCAGAGATAGTATTGAACCAACTATGCGTGAGGTTCTT
TGGACTCGATCTGGACTCCGGTCTATTTTCTGCACCCACTGTTCCGTTATCCATTAGGAATAATCACTGG
GATAACTCCCCGTCGCCTAACATGTACGGGCTGAATAAAGAAGTGGTCCGTCAGCTCTCTCGCAGGTACC
CACAACTGCCTCGGGCAGTTGCCACTGGAAGAGTCTATGACATGAACACTGGTACACTGCGCAATTATGA
TCCGCGCATAAACCTAGTACCTGTAAACAGAAGACTGCCTCATGCTTTAGTCCTCCACCATAATGAACAC
CCACAGAGTGACTTTTCTTCATTCGTCAGCAAATTGAAGGGCAGAACTGTCCTGGTGGTCGGGGAAAAGT
TGTCCGTCCCAGGCAAAATGGTTGACTGGTTGTCAGACCGGCCTGAGGCTACCTTCAGAGCTCGGCTGGA
TTTAGGCATCCCAGGTGATGTGCCCAAATATGACATAATATTTGTTAATGTGAGGACCCCATATAAATAC
CATCACTATCAGCAGTGTGAAGACCATGCCATTAAGCTTAGCATGTTGACCAAGAAAGCTTGTCTGCATC
TGAATCCCGGCGGAACCTGTGTCAGCATAGGTTATGGTTACGCTGACAGGGCCAGCGAAAGCATCATTGG
TGCTATAGCGCGGCAGTTCAAGTTTTCCCGGGTATGCAAACCGAAATCCTCACTTGAAGAGACGGAAGTT
CTGTTTGTATTCATTGGGTACGATCGCAAGGCCCGTACGCACAATTCTTACAAGCTTTCATCAACCTTGA
CCAACATTTATACAGGTTCCAGACTCCACGAAGCCGGATGTGCACCCTCATATCATGTGGTGCGAGGGGA
TATTGCCACGGCCACCGAAGGAGTGATTATAAATGCTGCTAACAGCAAAGGACAACCTGGCGGAGGGGTG
TGCGGAGCGCTGTATAAGAAATTCCCGGAAAGCTTCGATTTACAGCCGATCGAAGTAGGAAAAGCGCGAC
TGGTCAAAGGTGCAGCTAAACATATCATTCATGCCGTAGGACCAAACTTCAACAAAGTTTCGGAGGTTGA
AGGTGACAAACAGTTGGCAGAGGCTTATGAGTCCATCGCTAAGATTGTCAACGATAACAATTACAAGTCA
GTAGCGATTCCACTGTTGTCCACCGGCATCTTTTCCGGGAACAAAGATCGACTAACCCAATCATTGAACC
ATTTGCTGACAGCTTTAGACACCACTGATGCAGATGTAGCCATATACTGCAGGGACAAGAAATGGGAAAT
GACTCTCAAGGAAGCAGTGGCTAGGAGAGAAGCAGTGGAGGAGATATGCATATCCGACGACTCTTCAGTG
ACAGAACCTGATGCAGAGCTGGTGAGGGTGCATCCGAAGAGTTCTTTGGCTGGAAGGAAGGGCTACAGCA
CAAGCGATGGCAAAACTTTCTCATATTTGGAAGGGACCAAGTTTCACCAGGCGGCCAAGGATATAGCAGA
AATTAATGCCATGTGGCCCGTTGCAACGGAGGCCAATGAGCAGGTATGCATGTATATCCTCGGAGAAAGC
ATGAGCAGTATTAGGTCGAAATGCCCCGTCGAAGAGTCGGAAGCCTCCACACCACCTAGCACGCTGCCTT
GCTTGTGCATCCATGCCATGACTCCAGAAAGAGTACAGCGCCTAAAAGCCTCACGTCCAGAACAAATTAC
TGTGTGCTCATCCTTTCCATTGCCGAAGTATAGAATCACTGGTGTGCAGAAGATCCAATGCTCCCAGCCT
ATATTGTTCTCACCGAAAGTGCCTGCGTATATTCATCCAAGGAAGTATCTCGTGGAAACACCACCGGTAG
ACGAGACTCCGGAGCCATCGGCAGAGAACCAATCCACAGAGGGGACACCTGAACAACCACCACTTATAAC
CGAGGATGAGACCAGGACTAGAACGCCTGAGCCGATCATCATCGAAGAGGAAGAAGAGGATAGCATAAGT
TTGCTGTCAGATGGCCCGACCCACCAGGTGCTGCAAGTCGAGGCAGACATTCACGGGCCGCCCTCTGTAT
CTAGCTCATCCTGGTCCATTCCTCATGCATCCGACTTTGATGTGGACAGTTTATCCATACTTGACACCCT
GGAGGGAGCTAGCGTGACCAGCGGGGCAACGTCAGCCGAGACTAACTCTTACTTCGCAAAGAGTATGGAG
TTTCTGGCGCGACCGGTGCCTGCGCCTCGAACAGTATTCAGGAACCCTCCACATCCCGCTCCGCGCACAA
GAACACCGTCACTTGCACCCAGCAGGGCCTGCTCGAGAACCAGCCTAGTTTCCACCCCGCCAGGCGTGAA
TAGGGTGATCACTAGAGAGGAGCTCGAGGCGCTTACCCCGTCACGCACTCCTAGCAGGTCGGTCTCGAGA
ACCAGCCTGGTCTCCAACCCGCCAGGCGTAAATAGGGTGATTACAAGAGAGGAGTTTGAGGCGTTCGTAG
CACAACAACAATGACGGTTTGATGCGGGTGCATACATCTTTTCCTCCGACACCGGTCAAGGGCATTTACA
ACAAAAATCAGTAAGGCAAACGGTGCTATCCGAAGTGGTGTTGGAGAGGACCGAATTGGAGATTTCGTAT
GCCCCGCGCCTCGACCAAGAAAAAGAAGAATTACTACGCAAGAAATTACAGTTAAATCCCACACCTGCTA
ACAGAAGCAGATACCAGTCCAGGAAGGTGGAGAACATGAAAGCCATAACAGCTAGACGTATTCTGCAAGG
CCTAGGGCATTATTTGAAGGCAGAAGGAAAAGTGGAGTGCTACCGAACCCTGCATCCTGTTCCTTTGTAT
TCATCTAGTGTGAACCGTGCCTTTTCAAGCCCCAAGGTCGCAGTGGAAGCCTGTAACGCCATGTTGAAAG
AGAACTTTCCGACTGTGGCTTCTTACTGTATTATTCCAGAGTACGATGCCTATTTGGACATGGTTGACGG
AGCTTCATGCTGCTTAGACACTGCCAGTTTTTGCCCTGCAAAGCTGCGCAGCTTTCCAAAGAAACACTCC
TATTTGGAACCCACAATACGATCGGCAGTGCCTTCAGCGATCCAGAACACGCTCCAGAACGTCCTGGCAG
CTGCCACAAAAAGAAATTGCAATGTCACGCAAATGAGAGAATTGCCCGTATTGGATTCGGCGGCCTTTAA
TGTGGAATGCTTCAAGAAATATGCGTGTAATAATGAATATTGGGAAACGTTTAAAGAAAACCCCATCAGG
CTTACTGAAGAAAACGTGGTAAATTACATTACCAAATTAAAAGGACCAAAAGCTGCTGCTCTTTTTGCGA
AGACACATAATTTGAATATGTTGCAGGACATACCAATGGACAGGTTTGTAATGGACTTAAAGAGAGACGT
GAAAGTGACTCCAGGAACAAAACATACTGAAGAACGGCCCAAGGTACAGGTGATCCAGGCTGCCGATCCG
CTAGCAACAGCGTATCTGTGCGGAATCCACCGAGAGCTGGTTAGGAGATTAAATGCGGTCCTGCTTCCGA
ACATTCATACACTGTTTGATATGTCGGCTGAAGACTTTGACGCTATTATAGCCGAGCACTTCCAGCCTGG
GGATTGTGTTCTGGAAACTGACATCGCGTCGTTTGATAAAAGTGAGGACGACGCCATGGCTCTGACCGCG
TTAATGATTCTGGAAGACTTAGGTGTGGACGCAGAGCTGTTGACGCTGATTGAGGCGGCTTTCGGCGAAA
TTTCATCAATACATTTGCCCACTAAAACTAAATTTAAATTCGGAGCCATGATGAAATCTGGAATGTTCCT
CACACTGTTTGTGAACACAGTCATTAACATTGTAATCGCAAGCAGAGTGTTGAGAGAACGGCTAACCGGA
TCACCATGTGCAGCATTCATTGGAGATGACAATATCGTGAAAGGAGTCAAATCGGACAAATTAATGGCAG
ACAGGTGCGCCACCTGGTTGAATATGGAAGTCAAGATTATAGATGCTGTGGTGGGCGAGAAAGCGCCTTA
TTTCTGTGGAGGGTTTATTTTGTGTGACTCCGTGACCGGCACAGCGTGCCGTGTGGCAGACCCCCTAAAA
AGGCTGTTTAAGCTTGGCAAACCTCTGGCAGCAGACGATGAACATGATGATGACAGGAGAAGGGCATTGC
ATGAAGAGTCAACACGCTGGAACCGAGTGGGTATTCTTTCAGAGCTGTGCAAGGCAGTAGAATCAAGGTA
TGAAACCGTAGGAACTTCCATCATAGTTATGGCCATGACTACTCTAGCTAGCAGTGTTAAATCATTCAGC
TACCTGAGAGGGGCCCCTATAACTCTCTACGGCTAACCTGAATGGACTACGACATAGTCTAGTCCGCCAA
GTCTAGCATATGGGCGCGCCCTCAGCATCGATTCAATTGGGCCGGCCGCGGCCGCAACTAACTTAAGCTA
GCAACGGTTTCCCTCTAGCGGGATCAATTCCGCCCCCCCCCCCTAACGTTACTGGCCGAAGCCGCTTGGA
ATAAGGCCGGTGTGCGTTTGTCTATATGTTATTTTCCACCATATTGCCGTCTTTTGGCAATGTGAGGGCC
CGGAAACCTGGCCCTGTCTTCTTGACGAGCATTCCTAGGGGTCTTTCCCCTCTCGCCAAAGGAATGCAAG
GTCTGTTGAATGTCGTGAAGGAAGCAGTTCCTCTGGAAGCTTCTTGAAGACAAACAACGTCTGTAGCGAC
CCTTTGCAGGCAGCGGAACCCCCCACCTGGCGACAGGTGCCTCTGCGGCCAAAAGCCACGTGTATAAGAT
ACACCTGCAAAGGCGGCACAACCCCAGTGCCACGTTGTGAGTTGGATAGTTGTGGAAAGAGTCAAATGGC
TCTCCTCAAGCGTATTCAACAAGGGGCTGAAGGATGCCCAGAAGGTACCCCATTGTATGGGATCTGATCT
GGGGCCTCGGTGCACATGCTTTACATGTGTTTAGTCGAGGTTAAAAAAACGTCTAGGCCCCCCGAACCAC
GGGGACGTGGTTTTCCTTTGAAAAACACGATAATACCATGACCGAGTACAAGCCCACGGTGCGCCTCGCC
ACCCGCGACGACGTCCCCAGGGCCGTACGCACCCTCGCCGCCGCGTTCGCCGACTACCCCGCCACGCGCC
ACACCGTCGATCCGGACCGCCACATCGAGCGGGTCACCGAGCTGCAAGAACTCTTCCTCACGCGCGTCGG
GCTCGACATCGGCAAGGTGTGGGTCGCGGACGACGGCGCCGCGGTGGCGGTCTGGACCACGCCGGAGAGC
GTCGAAGCGGGGGCGGTGTTCGCCGAGATCGGCCCGCGCATGGCCGAGTTGAGCGGTTCCCGGCTGGCCG
CGCAGCAACAGATGGAAGGCCTCCTGGCGCCGCACCGGCCCAAGGAGCCCGCGTGGTTCCTGGCCACCGT
CGGCGTCTCGCCCGACCACCAGGGCAAGGGTCTGGGCAGCGCCGTCGTGCTCCCCGGAGTGGAGGCGGCC
GAGCGCGCCGGGGTGCCCGCCTTCCTGGAGACCTCCGCGCCCCGCAACCTCCCCTTCTACGAGCGGCTCG
GCTTCACCGTCACCGCCGACGTCGAGGTGCCCGAAGGACCGCGCACCTGGTGCATGACCCGCAAGCCCGG
TGCCTGAGAATTGGCAAGCTGCTTACATAGAACTCGCGGCGATTGGCATGCCGCCTTAAAATTTTTATTT
TATTTTTCTTTTCTTTTCCGAATCGGATTTTGTTTTTAATATTTCAAAAAAAAAAAAAAAAAAAAAAAAA
ACGCGTCGAGGGGAATTAATTCTTGAAGACGAAAGGGCCAGGTGGCACTTTTCGGGGAAATGTGCGCGGA
ACCCCTATTTGTTTATTTTTCTAAATACATTCAAATATGTATCCGCTCATGAGACAATAACCCTGATAAA
TGCTTCAATAATATTGAAAAAGGAAGAGTATGAGTATTCAACATTTCCGTGTCGCCCTTATTCCCTTTTT
TGCGGCATTTTGCCTTCCTGTTTTTGCTCACCCAGAAACGCTGGTGAAAGTAAAAGATGCTGAAGATCAG
TTGGGTGCACGAGTGGGTTACATCGAACTGGATCTCAACAGCGGTAAGATCCTTGAGAGTTTTCGCCCCG
AAGAACGTTTTCCAATGATGAGCACTTTTAAAGTTCTGCTATGTGGCGCGGTATTATCCCGTGTTGACGC
CGGGCAAGAGCAACTCGGTCGCCGCATACACTATTCTCAGAATGACTTGGTTGAGTACTCACCAGTCACA
GAAAAGCATCTTACGGATGGCATGACAGTAAGAGAATTATGCAGTGCTGCCATAACCATGAGTGATAACA
CTGCGGCCAACTTACTTCTGACAACGATCGGAGGACCGAAGGAGCTAACCGCTTTTTTGCACAACATGGG
GGATCATGTAACTCGCCTTGATCGTTGGGAACCGGAGCTGAATGAAGCCATACCAAACGACGAGCGTGAC
ACCACGATGCCTGTAGCAATGGCAACAACGTTGCGCAAACTATTAACTGGCGAACTACTTACTCTAGCTT
CCCGGCAACAATTAATAGACTGGATGGAGGCGGATAAAGTTGCAGGACCACTTCTGCGCTCGGCCCTTCC
GGCTGGCTGGTTTATTGCTGATAAATCTGGAGCCGGTGAGCGTGGGTCTCGCGGTATCATTGCAGCACTG
GGGCCAGATGGTAAGCCCTCCCGTATCGTAGTTATCTACACGACGGGGAGTCAGGCAACTATGGATGAAC
GAAATAGACAGATCGCTGAGATAGGTGCCTCACTGATTAAGCATTGGTAACTGTCAGACCAAGTTTACTC
ATATATACTTTAGATTGATTTAAAACTTCATTTTTAATTTAAAAGGATCTAGGTGAAGATCCTTTTTGAT
AATCTCATGACCAAAATCCCTTAACGTGAGTTTTCGTTCCACTGAGCGTCAGACCCCGTAGAAAAGATCA
AAGGATCTTCTTGAGATCCTTTTTTTCTGCGCGTAATCTGCTGCTTGCAAACAAAAAAACCACCGCTACC
AGCGGTGGTTTGTTTGCCGGATCAAGAGCTACCAACTCTTTTTCCGAAGGTAACTGGCTTCAGCAGAGCG
CAGATACCAAATACTGTCCTTCTAGTGTAGCCGTAGTTAGGCCACCACTTCAAGAACTCTGTAGCACCGC
CTACATACCTCGCTCTGCTAATCCTGTTACCAGTGGCTGCTGCCAGTGGCGATAAGTCGTGTCTTACCGG
GTTGGACTCAAGACGATAGTTACCGGATAAGGCGCAGCGGTCGGGCTGAACGGGGGGTTCGTGCACACAG
CCCAGCTTGGAGCGAACGACCTACACCGAACTGAGATACCTACAGCGTGAGCATTGAGAAAGCGCCACGC
TTCCCGAAGGGAGAAAGGCGGACAGGTATCCGGTAAGCGGCAGGGTCGGAACAGGAGAGCGCACGAGGGA
GCTTCCAGGGGGAAACGCCTGGTATCTTTATAGTCCTGTCGGGTTTCGCCACCTCTGACTTGAGCGTCGA
TTTTTGTGATGCTCGTCAGGGGGGCGGAGCCTATGGAAAAACGCCAGCAACGCGAGCTCTAATACGACTC
ACTATAG
Features (pLannotate 1.2.2; 7 found; start..end, strand, type, name):
     45..7523    +  CDS            POLN_EEVVT: Experimental evidence at protein level: Swiss-Prot protein existence level 1. [RNA-directed RNA polymerase nsP4]: RNA dependent RNA polymerase (By similarity). Replicates genomic and antigenomic RNA by recognizing replications specific signals. The early replication complex formed by the polyproteins P123/P123' and nsP4 synthesizes minus-strand RNAs (By similarity). The late replication complex composed of fully processed nsP1-nsP4 is responsible for the production of genomic and subgenomic plus-strand RNAs (By similarity). From Venezuelan equine encephalitis virus (strain Trinidad donkey) (VE
   7664..8225    +  misc_feature   IRES: internal ribosome entry site (IRES) of the encephalomyocarditis virus (EMCV)
   8228..8827    +  CDS            PuroR: puromycin N-acetyltransferase; pac from Streptomyces alboniger; confers resistance to puromycin
   9025..9129    +  promoter       AmpR promoter: bla
   9130..9990    +  CDS            AmpR: β-lactamase; bla; confers resistance to ampicillin, carbenicillin, and related antibiotics
  10161..10749   +  rep_origin     ori: high-copy-number ColE1/pMB1/pBR322/pUC origin of replication
  10770..10787   +  promoter       T7 promoter (fragment): promoter for bacteriophage T7 RNA polymerase
