[The description below was written by a language model from this plasmid's Addgene catalogue record and pLannotate feature annotations shown in this document.]
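Description:
T7-VEE-IRES-Puro is an empty-backbone plasmid that serves as a DNA template for a noninfectious, non-packaging, self-replicating RNA replicon derived from Venezuelan equine encephalitis (VEE) virus. In bacteria it is maintained through a high-copy ColE1/pUC-type origin and selected with ampicillin via the bla gene and its own promoter. A T7 promoter is annotated as a fragment at the very end of the circular sequence record, immediately upstream of the viral sequence at the start. This lets bacteriophage T7 RNA polymerase transcribe the full replicon RNA in vitro for delivery into mammalian cells.

The bulk of the construct is the VEE nonstructural polyprotein open reading frame (nsP1–nsP4, matched to the Trinidad donkey strain). It encodes the RNA-dependent RNA polymerase and associated replicase functions that copy the genomic RNA through a minus-strand intermediate and produce subgenomic plus-strand RNA. The purpose field describes the replicon as non-packaging, and no structural protein genes are annotated, which fits an RNA that amplifies itself inside a cell without forming infectious particles. Downstream, the catalogue lists the 26S subgenomic promoter as the expression promoter, although the feature table does not annotate it. This is followed by an EMCV IRES driving puromycin N-acetyltransferase, the modification added to the original VEE backbone. A gene of interest would be placed between the subgenomic promoter and the IRES, though the record does not state the cloning sites or method. Puromycin then selects mammalian cells that retain the replicating RNA. The associated publication used this replicon system to generate human induced pluripotent stem cells with synthetic self-replicative RNA.
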