Addgene plasmid #58970: T7-VEE-IRES-Puro
Purpose: (Empty Backbone) noninfectious (non-packaging), self-replicating Venezuelan equine encephalitis (VEE) virus RNA replicon
Depositing lab: Steven Dowdy. Depositing organization: University of California, San Diego (UCSD). Publication: Efficient generation of human iPSCs by a synthetic self-replicative RNA. Yoshioka N, Gros E, Li HR, Kumar S, Deacon DC, Maron C, Muotri AR, Chi NC, Fu XD, Yu BD, Dowdy SF. Cell Stem Cell. 2013 Aug 1;13(2):246-54. doi: 10.1016/j.stem.2013.06.001. PubMed 23910086.
Backbone
  Vector backbone: VEE backbone
  Backbone manufacturer: gift from I. Frolov
  Backbone size (bp): 10793
  Modifications to backbone: added IRES-puro
  Vector type: Mammalian Expression ; Venezuelan equine encephalitis (VEE) virus RNA replicon
  Promoter: 26S subgenomic promoter
  Selectable markers: Puromycin
Growth in bacteria
  Bacterial resistance: Ampicillin, 100 μg/mL
  Growth temperature: 37°C
  Growth strain: DH5alpha
  Copy number: Unknown
Gene/Insert
  Cloning method: Unknown
  Sequencing primers: 5′ N/A; 3′ pCDH-rev GCATTCCTTTGGCGAGAG
Terms and licenses: Academic/Nonprofit Terms; Industry Terms: Not Available to Industry
How to cite: T7-VEE-IRES-Puro was a gift from Steven Dowdy (Addgene plasmid # 58970 ; http://n2t.net/addgene:58970 ; RRID:Addgene_58970)
