>Addgene plasmid #58970 | T7-VEE-IRES-Puro | addgene partial sequence | sequence record 93376 | pBR322ori-F 5'-GGGAAACGCCTGGTATCTTT-3'
TCGATTTTTGTGATGCTCGTCAGGGGGGCGGAGCCTATGGAAAAACGCCAGCAACGCGAGCTCTAATACG
ACTCACTATAGATGGGCGGCGCATGAGAGAAGCCCAGACCAATTACCTACCCAAAATGGAGAAAGTTCAC
GTTGACATCGAGGAAGACAGCCCATTCCTCAGAGCTTTGCAGCGGAGCTTCCCGCAGTTTGAGGTAGAAG
CCAAGCAGGTCACTGATAATGACCATGCTAATGCCAGAGCGTTTTCGCATCTGGCTTCAAAACTGATCGA
AACGGAGGTGGACCCATCCGACACGATCCTTGACATTGGAAGTGCGCCCGCCCGCAGAATGTATTCTAAG
CACAAGTATCATTGTATCTGTCCGATGAGATGTGCGGAAGATCCGGACAGATTGTATAAGTATGCAACTA
AGCTGAAGAAAAACTGTAAGGAAATAACTGATAAGGAATTGGACAAGAAAATGAAGGAGCTGGCCGCCGT
CATGAGCGACCCTGACCTGGAAACTGAGACTATGTGCCTCCACGACGACGAGTCGTGTCGCTACGAAGGG
CAAGTCGCTGTTTACCAGGATGTATACGCGGTTGACGGACCGACAAGTCTCTATCACCAAGCCAATAAGG
GAGTTAGAGTCGCCTACTGGATAGGCTTTGACACCACCCCTTTTATGTTTAAGAACTTGGCTGGAGCATA
TCCATCATACTCTACCAACTGGGCCGACGAAACCGTGTTAACGGCTCGTAACATAGGCCTATGCAGCTCT
GACGTTATGGAGCGGTCACGTAGAGGGATGTCCATTCTTAGAAAGAAGTATTTGAAACCATCCAACAATG
TTCTATTCTCTGTTGGCTCGACCATCTACCACGAGAAGAGGGACTTACTGAGGAGCTGGCACCTGCCGTC
TGTA
